Addgene plasmid #238130: pLCKO-CMV-Blasticidin-P2A-3xHA-TMEM106B_Human
Purpose: This plasmid encodes the full-length human TMEM106B protein fused with a 3xHA tag, along with an N-terminal blasticidin selection marker.
Depositing lab: Dirk Daelemans. Depositing organization: Katholieke Universiteit Leuven. Publication: TMEM106B is a receptor mediating ACE2-independent SARS-CoV-2 cell entry. Baggen J, Jacquemyn M, Persoons L, Vanstreels E, Pye VE, Wrobel AG, Calvaresi V, Martin SR, Roustan C, Cronin NB, Reading E, Thibaut HJ, Vercruysse T, Maes P, De Smet F, Yee A, Nivitchanyong T, Roell M, Franco-Hernandez N, Rhinn H, Mamchak AA, Ah Young-Chapon M, Brown E, Cherepanov P, Daelemans D. Cell. 2023 Aug 3;186(16):3427-3442.e22. doi: 10.1016/j.cell.2023.06.005. Epub 2023 Jul 7. PubMed 37421949.
Backbone
  Vector backbone: pLCKO
  Backbone size w/o insert (bp): 9153
  Total vector size (bp): 10527
  Vector type: Mammalian Expression, Lentiviral
  Selectable markers: Blasticidin
Growth in bacteria
  Bacterial resistance: Ampicillin, 100 μg/mL
  Growth temperature: 37°C
  Growth strain: NEB Stable
  Copy number: High Copy
Gene/Insert
  Gene/Insert name: TMEM106B
  Species: H. sapiens (human)
  Insert size (bp): 1374
  Entrez Gene: TMEM106B (a.k.a. HLD16)
  Promoter: CMV
  Tag / fusion protein: Blasticidin-P2A-3xHA (N terminal on insert)
  Cloning method: Other
  Sequencing primers: 5′ CGCAAATGGGCGGTAGGCGTG
Terms and licenses: Academic/Nonprofit Terms; Industry Terms: Not Available to Industry
How to cite: pLCKO-CMV-Blasticidin-P2A-3xHA-TMEM106B_Human was a gift from Dirk Daelemans (Addgene plasmid # 238130 ; http://n2t.net/addgene:238130 ; RRID:Addgene_238130)
