[The description below was written by a language model from this plasmid's Addgene catalogue record and pLannotate feature annotations shown in this document.]
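Description:
pLCKO-CMV-Blasticidin-P2A-3xHA-TMEM106B_Human is a 10.5 kb third-generation-style, self-inactivating lentiviral transfer plasmid for expressing tagged human TMEM106B in mammalian cells. It is built on the pLCKO backbone. In bacteria it is maintained through a high-copy ColE1/pUC origin and ampicillin resistance (AmpR), and it also carries an f1 origin and remnants of lac cloning-vector sequence. The viral framework consists of an RSV promoter driving a truncated HIV-1 5' LTR, the Ψ packaging signal with a gag fragment, the RRE, a cPPT/CTS, a WPRE, and a ΔU3 3' LTR followed by an SV40 poly(A) signal and SV40 origin. These elements allow the genomic RNA to be packaged when helper functions are supplied in trans. After integration the provirus lacks LTR promoter activity.

The payload is a single CMV enhancer/promoter-driven open reading frame. Blasticidin S deaminase (BSD) comes first, followed by a P2A ribosome-skipping peptide (named in the catalogue record but not annotated in the feature table), a 3xHA epitope tag, and full-length human TMEM106B. Co-translational separation at P2A yields the resistance enzyme and N-terminally HA-tagged TMEM106B as separate proteins from one transcript, so blasticidin selection enriches for cells that express the transgene. The WPRE downstream enhances transcript expression.

The backbone's guide RNA cassette is still present upstream. It comprises a U6 promoter and an S. pyogenes gRNA scaffold separated by a long stuffer, part of which is annotated as a bacterial deoC1 match, and the record assigns no guide to it. The associated publication identifies TMEM106B as a receptor mediating ACE2-independent SARS-CoV-2 entry, which is consistent with using the plasmid for stable overexpression or complementation and HA-based detection.
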