Features (pLannotate 1.2.2; 31 found; start..end, strand, type, name):
    140..517     +  enhancer       CMV enhancer: human cytomegalovirus immediate early enhancer
    519..718     +  promoter       CMV promoter: human cytomegalovirus (CMV) immediate early promoter
    846..1241    +  CDS            BSD: blasticidin S deaminase; Aspergillus terreus BSD; confers resistance to blasticidin
   1308..1388    +  CDS            3xHA: three tandem HA epitope tags
   1395..2216    +  CDS            TMEM106B: T106B_HUMAN - Experimental evidence at protein level: Swiss-Prot protein existence level 1. Involved in dendrite morphogenesis and maintenance by regulating lysosomal trafficking via its interaction with MAP6. May act by inhibiting retrograde transport of lysosomes along dendrites. Required for dendrite branching. From Homo sapiens (Human).
   2235..2823    +  misc_feature   WPRE: woodchuck hepatitis virus posttranscriptional regulatory element
   2874..2893    +  misc_feature   cPPT/CTS (fragment): central polypurine tract and central termination sequence of HIV-1
   2895..3128    +  LTR            3' LTR (ΔU3): self-inactivating 3' long terminal repeat (LTR) from HIV-1
   3206..3327    +  polyA_signal   SV40 poly(A) signal: SV40 polyadenylation signal
   3367..3502    +  rep_origin     SV40 ori: SV40 origin of replication
   3523..3541    -  promoter       T7 promoter: promoter for bacteriophage T7 RNA polymerase
   3549..3704    +  CDS            lacZα (fragment): LacZα fragment of β-galactosidase; lacZ fragment
   3709..4137    +  rep_origin     f1 ori (sequence partly withheld): f1 bacteriophage origin of replication; arrow indicates direction of (+) strand synthesis
   4190..4294    +  promoter       AmpR promoter: bla
   4295..5155    +  CDS            AmpR: β-lactamase; bla; confers resistance to ampicillin, carbenicillin, and related antibiotics
   5326..5914    +  rep_origin     ori: high-copy-number ColE1/pMB1/pBR322/pUC origin of replication
   6097..6189    +  CDS            lacI (fragment): lac repressor; lacI; The lac repressor binds to the lac operator to inhibit transcription in E. coli. This inhibition can be relieved by adding lactose or isopropyl-β-D-thiogalactopyranoside (IPTG).
   6202..6223    +  protein_bind   CAP binding site: CAP binding activates transcription in the presence of cAMP. E. coli catabolite activator protein
   6238..6268    +  promoter       lac promoter: promoter for the E. coli lac operon
   6276..6292    +  protein_bind   lac operator: The lac repressor binds to the lac operator to inhibit transcription in E. coli. This inhibition can be relieved by adding lactose or isopropyl-β-D-thiogalactopyranoside (IPTG). lac repressor encoded by lacI
   6337..6355    +  promoter       T3 promoter: promoter for bacteriophage T3 RNA polymerase
   6383..6609    +  promoter       RSV promoter: Rous sarcoma virus enhancer/promoter
   6610..6790    +  LTR            5' LTR (truncated): truncated 5' long terminal repeat (LTR) from HIV-1
   6837..6962    +  misc_feature   HIV-1 Ψ: packaging signal of human immunodeficiency virus type 1
   6946..7309    +  CDS            HIV-1 gag (fragment): gag protein from human immunodeficiency virus 1; gag
   7455..7688    +  misc_feature   RRE: The Rev response element (RRE) of HIV-1 allows for Rev-dependent mRNA export from the nucleus to the cytoplasm.
   8065..8091    +  CDS            Rev (fragment): human immunodeficiency virus 1 (HIV-1) Rev protein; rev; enhances nuclear export of unspliced and incompletely spliced viral mRNAs
   8095..8335    +  promoter       U6 promoter: RNA polymerase III promoter for human U6 snRNA
   8527..9186    -  CDS            deoC1: DEOC1_STAAN - Also known as dra. Experimental evidence at protein level: Swiss-Prot protein existence level 1. Catalyzes a reversible aldol reaction between acetaldehyde and D-glyceraldehyde 3-phosphate to generate 2-deoxy-D-ribose 5- phosphate. From Staphylococcus aureus (strain N315).
  10235..10310   +  misc_RNA       gRNA scaffold: guide RNA scaffold for the Streptococcus pyogenes CRISPR/Cas9 system
  10358..10475   +  misc_feature   cPPT/CTS: central polypurine tract and central termination sequence of HIV-1
>Addgene plasmid #238130 | pLCKO-CMV-Blasticidin-P2A-3xHA-TMEM106B_Human | addgene full sequence | sequence record 476571 | Addgene NGS Result
TCAATATTGGCCATTAGCCATATTATTCATTGGTTATATAGCATAAATCAATATTGGCTATTGGCCATTG
CATACGTTGTATCTATATCATAATATGTACATTTATATTGGCTCATGTCCAATATGACCGCCATGTTGGC
ATTGATTATTGACTAGTTATTAATAGTAATCAATTACGGGGTCATTAGTTCATAGCCCATATATGGAGTT
CCGCGTTACATAACTTACGGTAAATGGCCCGCCTGGCTGACCGCCCAACGACCCCCGCCCATTGACGTCA
ATAATGACGTATGTTCCCATAGTAACGCCAATAGGGACTTTCCATTGACGTCAATGGGTGGAGTATTTAC
GGTAAACTGCCCACTTGGCAGTACATCAAGTGTATCATATGCCAAGTCCGCCCCCTATTGACGTCAATGA
CGGTAAATGGCCCGCCTGGCATTATGCCCAGTACATGACCTTACGGGACTTTCCTACTTGGCAGTACATC
TACGTATTAGTCATCGCTATTACCATGGTGATGCGGTTTTGGCAGTACACCAATGGGCGTGGATAGCGGT
TTGACTCACGGGGATTTCCAAGTCTCCACCCCATTGACGTCAATGGGAGTTTGTTTTGGCACCAAAATCA
ACGGGACTTTCCAAAATGTCGTAATAACCCCGCCCCGTTGACGCAAATGGGCGGTAGGCGTGTACGGTGG
GAGGTCTATATAAGCAGAGCTCGTTTAGTGAACCGTCAGATCACTAGAAGCTTTATTGCGGTAGTTTATC
ACAGTTAAATTGCTAACGCAGTCAGTGGGCCTCGGCGGCCAAGCTTGGCAATCCGGTACTGTTGGTAAAG
CCACCATGGCCAAGCCTTTGTCTCAAGAAGAATCCACCCTCATTGAAAGAGCAACGGCTACAATCAACAG
CATCCCCATCTCTGAAGACTACAGCGTCGCCAGCGCAGCTCTCTCTAGCGACGGCCGCATCTTCACTGGT
GTCAATGTATATCATTTTACTGGGGGACCTTGTGCAGAACTCGTGGTGCTGGGCACTGCTGCTGCTGCGG
CAGCTGGCAACCTGACTTGTATCGTCGCGATCGGAAATGAGAACAGGGGCATCTTGAGCCCCTGCGGACG
GTGCCGACAGGTGCTTCTCGATCTGCATCCTGGGATCAAAGCCATAGTGAAGGACAGTGATGGACAGCCG
ACGGCAGTTGGGATTCGTGAATTGCTGCCCTCTGGTTATGTGTGGGAGGGCGGCAGCGGAGCAACCAATT
TTAGTCTCCTCAAACAGGCCGGCGATGTCGAAGAAAATCCGGGCCCATACCCATACGATGTTCCAGATTA
CGCTTATCCCTACGACGTGCCTGATTATGCATACCCATATGATGTCCCCGACTATGCCGGATCCATGGGA
AAGTCTCTTTCTCATTTGCCTTTGCATTCAAGCAAAGAAGATGCTTATGATGGTGTAACGTCAGAGAATA
TGCGCAATGGACTGGTTAATAGTGAAGTCCATAATGAAGATGGAAGAAATGGAGATGTCTCTCAGTTTCC
ATATGTGGAATTTACAGGAAGAGATAGTGTCACCTGCCCTACTTGTCAGGGTACTGGTCGTATCCCACGC
GGGCAAGAAAACCAACTGGTGGCATTGATTCCATATAGTGATCAGAGATTAAGGCCAAGAAGAACAAAGC
TGTATGTGATGGCTTCTGTGTTTGTCTGTCTACTCCTTTCTGGATTGGCTGTGTTTTTCCTTTTCCCTCG
GTCAATTGATGTCAAGTACATTGGTGTAAAATCAGCCTATGTCAGTTATGATGTTCAGAAGCGTACAATT
TATTTAAATATCACAAACACACTAAATATAACAAACAATAACTATTACTCTGTCGAAGTTGAAAACATCA
CTGCCCAAGTTCAATTTTCGAAGACTGTAATCGGCAAAGCACGCTTAAACAACATAACCATTATTGGTCC
ACTTGATATGAAACAAATTGATTACACAGTACCTACCGTTATAGCAGAGGAAATGAGTTATATGTATGAT
TTCTGTACTCTGATATCCATCAAAGTGCATAACATAGTACTCATGATGCAAGTTACTGTGACAACAACAT
ACTTTGGCCACTCTGAACAGATATCCCAGGAGAGGTATCAGTATGTCGACTGTGGAAGAAACACAACTTA
TCAGTTGGGGCAGTCTGAATATTTAAATGTACTTCAGCCACAACAGTGAACGCGTTAAGTCGACAATCAA
CCTCTGGATTACAAAATTTGTGAAAGATTGACTGGTATTCTTAACTATGTTGCTCCTTTTACGCTATGTG
GATACGCTGCTTTAATGCCTTTGTATCATGCTATTGCTTCCCGTATGGCTTTCATTTTCTCCTCCTTGTA
TAAATCCTGGTTGCTGTCTCTTTATGAGGAGTTGTGGCCCGTTGTCAGGCAACGTGGCGTGGTGTGCACT
GTGTTTGCTGACGCAACCCCCACTGGTTGGGGCATTGCCACCACCTGTCAGCTCCTTTCCGGGACTTTCG
CTTTCCCCCTCCCTATTGCCACGGCGGAACTCATCGCCGCCTGCCTTGCCCGCTGCTGGACAGGGGCTCG
GCTGTTGGGCACTGACAATTCCGTGGTGTTGTCGGGGAAATCATCGTCCTTTCCTTGGCTGCTCGCCTGT
GTTGCCACCTGGATTCTGCGCGGGACGTCCTTCTGCTACGTCCCTTCGGCCCTCAATCCAGCGGACCTTC
CTTCCCGCGGCCTGCTGCCGGCTCTGCGGCCTCTTCCGCGTCTTCGCCTTCGCCCTCAGACGAGTCGGAT
CTCCCTTTGGGCCGCCTCCCCGCGTCGACTTTAAGACCAATGACTTACAAGGCAGCTGTAGATCTTAGCC
ACTTTTTAAAAGAAAAGGGGGGACTGGAAGGGCTAATTCACTCCCAACGAAGACAAGATCTGCTTTTTGC
TTGTACTGGGTCTCTCTGGTTAGACCAGATCTGAGCCTGGGAGCTCTCTGGCTAACTAGGGAACCCACTG
CTTAAGCCTCAATAAAGCTTGCCTTGAGTGCTTCAAGTAGTGTGTGCCCGTCTGTTGTGTGACTCTGGTA
ACTAGAGATCCCTCAGACCCTTTTAGTCAGTGTGGAAAATCTCTAGCAGTACGTATAGTAGTTCATGTCA
TCTTATTATTCAGTATTTATAACTTGCAAAGAAATGAATATCAGAGAGTGAGAGGAACTTGTTTATTGCA
GCTTATAATGGTTACAAATAAAGCAATAGCATCACAAATTTCACAAATAAAGCATTTTTTTCACTGCATT
CTAGTTGTGGTTTGTCCAAACTCATCAATGTATCTTATCATGTCTGGCTCTAGCTATCCCGCCCCTAACT
CCGCCCATCCCGCCCCTAACTCCGCCCAGTTCCGCCCATTCTCCGCCCCATGGCTGACTAATTTTTTTTA
TTTATGCAGAGGCCGAGGCCGCCTCGGCCTCTGAGCTATTCCAGAAGTAGTGAGGAGGCTTTTTTGGAGG
CCTAGGGACGTACCCAATTCGCCCTATAGTGAGTCGTATTACGCGCGCTCACTGGCCGTCGTTTTACAAC
GTCGTGACTGGGAAAACCCTGGCGTTACCCAACTTAATCGCCTTGCAGCACATCCCCCTTTCGCCAGCTG
GCGTAATAGCGAAGAGGCCCGCACCGATCGCCCTTCCCAACAGTTGCGCAGCCTGAATGGCGAATGGG
[124 nt withheld, positions 3709-3832]
C
[91 nt withheld, positions 3834-3924]
A
[49 nt withheld, positions 3926-3974]
CCTTTGACGTTGGAGTCCACGTTCTTT
[37 nt withheld, positions 4002-4038]
ACCCTATCTCGGTCTATTCTTTTGATTTATAAGGGATTTTGCCGATTTCGGCCTATTGGTTAAAAAATGA
GCTGATTTAACAAAAATTTAACGCGAATTTTAACAAAATATTAACGCTTACAATTTAGGTGGCACTTTTC
GGGGAAATGTGCGCGGAACCCCTATTTGTTTATTTTTCTAAATACATTCAAATATGTATCCGCTCATGAG
ACAATAACCCTGATAAATGCTTCAATAATATTGAAAAAGGAAGAGTATGAGTATTCAACATTTCCGTGTC
GCCCTTATTCCCTTTTTTGCGGCATTTTGCCTTCCTGTTTTTGCTCACCCAGAAACGCTGGTGAAAGTAA
AAGATGCTGAAGATCAGTTGGGTGCACGAGTGGGTTACATCGAACTGGATCTCAACAGCGGTAAGATCCT
TGAGAGTTTTCGCCCCGAAGAACGTTTTCCAATGATGAGCACTTTTAAAGTTCTGCTATGTGGCGCGGTA
TTATCCCGTATTGACGCCGGGCAAGAGCAACTCGGTCGCCGCATACACTATTCTCAGAATGACTTGGTTG
AGTACTCACCAGTCACAGAAAAGCATCTTACGGATGGCATGACAGTAAGAGAATTATGCAGTGCTGCCAT
AACCATGAGTGATAACACTGCGGCCAACTTACTTCTGACAACGATCGGAGGACCGAAGGAGCTAACCGCT
TTTTTGCACAACATGGGGGATCATGTAACTCGCCTTGATCGTTGGGAACCGGAGCTGAATGAAGCCATAC
CAAACGACGAGCGTGACACCACGATGCCTGTAGCAATGGCAACAACGTTGCGCAAACTATTAACTGGCGA
ACTACTTACTCTAGCTTCCCGGCAACAATTAATAGACTGGATGGAGGCGGATAAAGTTGCAGGACCACTT
CTGCGCTCGGCCCTTCCGGCTGGCTGGTTTATTGCTGATAAATCTGGAGCCGGTGAGCGTGGGTCTCGCG
GTATCATTGCAGCACTGGGGCCAGATGGTAAGCCCTCCCGTATCGTAGTTATCTACACGACGGGGAGTCA
GGCAACTATGGATGAACGAAATAGACAGATCGCTGAGATAGGTGCCTCACTGATTAAGCATTGGTAACTG
TCAGACCAAGTTTACTCATATATACTTTAGATTGATTTAAAACTTCATTTTTAATTTAAAAGGATCTAGG
TGAAGATCCTTTTTGATAATCTCATGACCAAAATCCCTTAACGTGAGTTTTCGTTCCACTGAGCGTCAGA
CCCCGTAGAAAAGATCAAAGGATCTTCTTGAGATCCTTTTTTTCTGCGCGTAATCTGCTGCTTGCAAACA
AAAAAACCACCGCTACCAGCGGTGGTTTGTTTGCCGGATCAAGAGCTACCAACTCTTTTTCCGAAGGTAA
CTGGCTTCAGCAGAGCGCAGATACCAAATACTGTTCTTCTAGTGTAGCCGTAGTTAGGCCACCACTTCAA
GAACTCTGTAGCACCGCCTACATACCTCGCTCTGCTAATCCTGTTACCAGTGGCTGCTGCCAGTGGCGAT
AAGTCGTGTCTTACCGGGTTGGACTCAAGACGATAGTTACCGGATAAGGCGCAGCGGTCGGGCTGAACGG
GGGGTTCGTGCACACAGCCCAGCTTGGAGCGAACGACCTACACCGAACTGAGATACCTACAGCGTGAGCT
ATGAGAAAGCGCCACGCTTCCCGAAGGGAGAAAGGCGGACAGGTATCCGGTAAGCGGCAGGGTCGGAACA
GGAGAGCGCACGAGGGAGCTTCCAGGGGGAAACGCCTGGTATCTTTATAGTCCTGTCGGGTTTCGCCACC
TCTGACTTGAGCGTCGATTTTTGTGATGCTCGTCAGGGGGGCGGAGCCTATGGAAAAACGCCAGCAACGC
GGCCTTTTTACGGTTCCTGGCCTTTTGCTGGCCTTTTGCTCACATGTTCTTTCCTGCGTTATCCCCTGAT
TCTGTGGATAACCGTATTACCGCCTTTGAGTGAGCTGATACCGCTCGCCGCAGCCGAACGACCGAGCGCA
GCGAGTCAGTGAGCGAGGAAGCGGAAGAGCGCCCAATACGCAAACCGCCTCTCCCCGCGCGTTGGCCGAT
TCATTAATGCAGCTGGCACGACAGGTTTCCCGACTGGAAAGCGGGCAGTGAGCGCAACGCAATTAATGTG
AGTTAGCTCACTCATTAGGCACCCCAGGCTTTACACTTTATGCTTCCGGCTCGTATGTTGTGTGGAATTG
TGAGCGGATAACAATTTCACACAGGAAACAGCTATGACCATGATTACGCCAAGCGCGCAATTAACCCTCA
CTAAAGGGAACAAAAGCTGGAGCTGCAAGCTTAATGTAGTCTTATGCAATACTCTTGTAGTCTTGCAACA
TGGTAACGATGAGTTAGCAACATGCCTTACAAGGAGAGAAAAAGCACCGTGCATGCCGATTGGTGGAAGT
AAGGTGGTACGATCGTGCCTTATTAGGAAGGCAACAGACGGGTCTGACATGGATTGGACGAACCACTGAA
TTGCCGCATTGCAGAGATATTGTATTTAAGTGCCTAGCTCGATACATAAACGGGTCTCTCTGGTTAGACC
AGATCTGAGCCTGGGAGCTCTCTGGCTAACTAGGGAACCCACTGCTTAAGCCTCAATAAAGCTTGCCTTG
AGTGCTTCAAGTAGTGTGTGCCCGTCTGTTGTGTGACTCTGGTAACTAGAGATCCCTCAGACCCTTTTAG
TCAGTGTGGAAAATCTCTAGCAGTGGCGCCCGAACAGGGACTTGAAAGCGAAAGGGAAACCAGAGGAGCT
CTCTCGACGCAGGACTCGGCTTGCTGAAGCGCGCACGGCAAGAGGCGAGGGGCGGCGACTGGTGAGTACG
CCAAAAATTTTGACTAGCGGAGGCTAGAAGGAGAGAGATGGGTGCGAGAGCGTCAGTATTAAGCGGGGGA
GAATTAGATCGCGATGGGAAAAAATTCGGTTAAGGCCAGGGGGAAAGAAAAAATATAAATTAAAACATAT
AGTATGGGCAAGCAGGGAGCTAGAACGATTCGCAGTTAATCCTGGCCTGTTAGAAACATCAGAAGGCTGT
AGACAAATACTGGGACAGCTACAACCATCCCTTCAGACAGGATCAGAAGAACTTAGATCATTATATAATA
CAGTAGCAACCCTCTATTGTGTGCATCAAAGGATAGAGATAAAAGACACCAAGGAAGCTTTAGACAAGAT
AGAGGAAGAGCAAAACAAAAGTAAGACCACCGCACAGCAAGCGGCCGCTGATCTTCAGACCTGGAGGAGG
AGATATGAGGGACAATTGGAGAAGTGAATTATATAAATATAAAGTAGTAAAAATTGAACCATTAGGAGTA
GCACCCACCAAGGCAAAGAGAAGAGTGGTGCAGAGAGAAAAAAGAGCAGTGGGAATAGGAGCTTTGTTCC
TTGGGTTCTTGGGAGCAGCAGGAAGCACTATGGGCGCAGCGTCAATGACGCTGACGGTACAGGCCAGACA
ATTATTGTCTGGTATAGTGCAGCAGCAGAACAATTTGCTGAGGGCTATTGAGGCGCAACAGCATCTGTTG
CAACTCACAGTCTGGGGCATCAAGCAGCTCCAGGCAAGAATCCTGGCTGTGGAAAGATACCTAAAGGATC
AACAGCTCCTGGGGATTTGGGGTTGCTCTGGAAAACTCATTTGCACCACTGCTGTGCCTTGGAATGCTAG
TTGGAGTAATAAATCTCTGGAACAGATTTGGAATCACACGACCTGGATGGAGTGGGACAGAGAAATTAAC
AATTACACAAGCTTAATACACTCCTTAATTGAAGAATCGCAAAACCAGCAAGAAAAGAATGAACAAGAAT
TATTGGAATTAGATAAATGGGCAAGTTTGTGGAATTGGTTTAACATAACAAATTGGCTGTGGTATATAAA
ATTATTCATAATGATAGTAGGAGGCTTGGTAGGTTTAAGAATAGTTTTTGCTGTACTTTCTATAGTGAAT
AGAGTTAGGCAGGGATATTCACCATTATCGTTTCAGACCCACCTCCCAACCCCGAGGGGACCCAGAGAGG
GCCTATTTCCCATGATTCCTTCATATTTGCATATACGATACAAGGCTGTTAGAGAGATAATTAGAATTAA
TTTGACTGTAAACACAAAGATATTAGTACAAAATACGTGACGTAGAAAGTAATAATTTCTTGGGTAGTTT
GCAGTTTTAAAATTATGTTTTAAAATGGACTATCATATGCTTACCGTAACTTGAAAGTATTTCGATTTCT
TGGCTTTATATATCTTGTGGAAAGGACGAGGTACCGGTAGGCAGGTGTGTTGTAAATGAGCACACAAAAT
ACACATGCTAAAATATTATATTCTATGACCTTTATAAAATCAACCAAAATCTTCTTTTTAATAACTTTAG
TATCAATAATTAGAATTTTTATGTTCCTTTTTGCAAACTTTTAATAAAAATGAGCAAAATAAAAAAACGC
TAGTTTTAGTAACTCGCGTTGTTTTCTTCACCTTTAATAATAGCTACTCCACCACTTGTTCCTAAGCGGT
CAGCTCCTGCTTCAATCATTTTTTGAGCATCTTCAAATGTTCTAACTCCACCAGCTGCTTTAACTAAAGC
ATTGTCTTTAACAACTGACTTCATTAGTTTAACATCTTCAAATGTTGCACCTGATTTTGAAAATCCTGTT
GATGTTTTAACAAATTCTAATCCAGCTTCAACAGCTATTTCACAAGCTTTCATGATTTCTTCTTTTGTTA
ATAAACAATTTTCCATAATACATTTAACAACATGTGATCCAGCTGCTTTTTTTACAGCTTTCATGTCTTC
TAAAACTAATTCATAATTTTTGTCTTTTAATGCACCAATATTTAATACCATATCAATTTCTGTTGCACCA
TCTTTAATTGCTTCAGAAACTTCGAATGCTTTTGTAGCTGTTGTGCATGCACCTAGAGGAAAACCTACAA
CATTTGTTATTCCTACATTTGTGCCTTTTAATAATTCTTTACAATAGCTTGTTCAATATGAATTAACACA
AACTGTTGCAAAATCAAATTCAATTGCTTCATCACATAATTGTTTAATTTCAGCTTTCGTAGCATCTTGT
TTTAATAATGTGTGATCTATATATTTGTTTAGTTTCATTTTTTCTCCTATATATTCATTTTTAATTTTAA
TTCTTTAATAATTTCGTCTACTTTAACTTTAGCGTTTTGAACAGATTCACCAACACCTATAAAATAAATT
TTTAGTTTAGGTTCAGTTCCACTTGGGCGAACAGCAAATCATGACTTATCTTCTAAATAAAATTTTAGTA
AGTCTTGTCCTGGCATATTATACATTCCATCGATGTAGTCTTCAACATTAACAACTTTAAGTCCAGCAAT
TTGAGTTAAGGGTGTTGCTCTCAATGATTTCATTAATGGTTCAATTTTTAATTTCTTTTCTTCTGGTTTA
AAATTCAAGTTTAAAGTGAAAGTGTAATATGCACCCATTTCTTTAAATAAATCTTCTAAATAGTCTACTA
ATGTTTTATTTTGTTTTTTATAAAATCAAGCAGCCTCTGCTATTAATATAGAAGCTTGTATTCCATCTTT
ATCTCTAGCTGAGTCATCAATTACATATCCATAACTTTCTTCATAAGCAAAAACAAAATTTAATCCGTTA
TCTTCTTCTTTAGCAATTTCTCTACCCATTCATTTAAATCCAGTTAAAGTTTTTACAATATTAACTCCAT
ATTTTTCATGAGCGATTCTATCACCCAAATCACTTGTTACAAAACTTGAATATAGAGCCGGATTTTTTGG
AATGCTATTTAAGCGTTTTAGATTTGATAATTTTCAATCAATTAAAATTGGTCCTGTTTGATTTCCATCT
AATCTTACAAAATGACCATCATGTTTTATTGCCATTCCAAATCTGTCAGCATCTGGGTCATTCATAATAA
TAATATCTGCATCATGTTTAATACCATATTCAAGCGGTATTTTTCATGCAGGATCAAATTCTGGATTTGG
ATTTACAACATTTTTAAATGTTTCATCTTCAAATGCATGCTCTTCAACCTCAATAACGTTATATCCTGAT
TCACGTAATATTTTTGGGGTAAATTTAGTTCCTGTTCCATTAACTGCGCTAAAAATAATTTTTAAATCTT
TTTTAGCTTCTTGCTCTTTTTTGTAGACCTGCAGAGGTTTTAGAGCTAGAAATAGCAAGTTAAAATAAGG
CTAGTCCGTTATCAACTTGAAAAAGTGGCACCGAGTCGGTGCTTTTTTGAATTCTAGATCTTGAGACAAA
TGGCAGTATTCATCCACAATTTTAAAAGAAAAGGGGGGATTGGGGGGTACAGTGCAGGGGAAAGAATAGT
AGACATAATAGCAACAGACATACAAACTAAAGAATTACAAAAACAAATTACAAAAATTCAAAATTTTCGG
GTTTATTACAGGGACAGCAGAGATCCACTTTGGCGCCGGCTCGAGGGGG
